>Addgene plasmid #75287 | pMAL-p2X | depositor full sequence | sequence record 142419 | pMAL-p2X sequence 6720 bps
CCGACACCATCGAATGGTGCAAAACCTTTCGCGGTATGGCATGATAGCGCCCGGAAGAGAGTCAATTCAG
GGTGGTGAATGTGAAACCAGTAACGTTATACGATGTCGCAGAGTATGCCGGTGTCTCTTATCAGACCGTT
TCCCGCGTGGTGAACCAGGCCAGCCACGTTTCTGCGAAAACGCGGGAAAAAGTGGAAGCGGCGATGGCGG
AGCTGAATTACATTCCCAACCGCGTGGCACAACAACTGGCGGGCAAACAGTCGTTGCTGATTGGCGTTGC
CACCTCCAGTCTGGCCCTGCACGCGCCGTCGCAAATTGTCGCGGCGATTAAATCTCGCGCCGATCAACTG
GGTGCCAGCGTGGTGGTGTCGATGGTAGAACGAAGCGGCGTCGAAGCCTGTAAAGCGGCGGTGCACAATC
TTCTCGCGCAACGCGTCAGTGGGCTGATCATTAACTATCCGCTGGATGACCAGGATGCCATTGCTGTGGA
AGCTGCCTGCACTAATGTTCCGGCGTTATTTCTTGATGTCTCTGACCAGACACCCATCAACAGTATTATT
TTCTCCCATGAAGACGGTACGCGACTGGGCGTGGAGCATCTGGTCGCATTGGGTCACCAGCAAATCGCGC
TGTTAGCGGGCCCATTAAGTTCTGTCTCGGCGCGTCTGCGTCTGGCTGGCTGGCATAAATATCTCACTCG
CAATCAAATTCAGCCGATAGCGGAACGGGAAGGCGACTGGAGTGCCATGTCCGGTTTTCAACAAACCATG
CAAATGCTGAATGAGGGCATCGTTCCCACTGCGATGCTGGTTGCCAACGATCAGATGGCGCTGGGCGCAA
TGCGCGCCATTACCGAGTCCGGGCTGCGCGTTGGTGCGGATATCTCGGTAGTGGGATACGACGATACCGA
AGACAGCTCATGTTATATCCCGCCGTTAACCACCATCAAACAGGATTTTCGCCTGCTGGGGCAAACCAGC
GTGGACCGCTTGCTGCAACTCTCTCAGGGCCAGGCGGTGAAGGGCAATCAGCTGTTGCCCGTCTCACTGG
TGAAAAGAAAAACCACCCTGGCGCCCAATACGCAAACCGCCTCTCCCCGCGCGTTGGCCGATTCATTAAT
GCAGCTGGCACGACAGGTTTCCCGACTGGAAAGCGGGCAGTGAGCGCAACGCAATTAATGTAAGTTAGCT
CACTCATTAGGCACAATTCTCATGTTTGACAGCTTATCATCGACTGCACGGTGCACCAATGCTTCTGGCG
TCAGGCAGCCATCGGAAGCTGTGGTATGGCTGTGCAGGTCGTAAATCACTGCATAATTCGTGTCGCTCAA
GGCGCACTCCCGTTCTGGATAATGTTTTTTGCGCCGACATCATAACGGTTCTGGCAAATATTCTGAAATG
AGCTGTTGACAATTAATCATCGGCTCGTATAATGTGTGGAATTGTGAGCGGATAACAATTTCACACAGGA
AACAGCCAGTCCGTTTAGGTGTTTTCACGAGCACTTCACCAACAAGGACCATAGCATATGAAAATAAAAA
CAGGTGCACGCATCCTCGCATTATCCGCATTAACGACGATGATGTTTTCCGCCTCGGCTCTCGCCAAAAT
CGAAGAAGGTAAACTGGTAATCTGGATTAACGGCGATAAAGGCTATAACGGTCTCGCTGAAGTCGGTAAG
AAATTCGAGAAAGATACCGGAATTAAAGTCACCGTTGAGCATCCGGATAAACTGGAAGAGAAATTCCCAC
AGGTTGCGGCAACTGGCGATGGCCCTGACATTATCTTCTGGGCACACGACCGCTTTGGTGGCTACGCTCA
ATCTGGCCTGTTGGCTGAAATCACCCCGGACAAAGCGTTCCAGGACAAGCTGTATCCGTTTACCTGGGAT
GCCGTACGTTACAACGGCAAGCTGATTGCTTACCCGATCGCTGTTGAAGCGTTATCGCTGATTTATAACA
AAGATCTGCTGCCGAACCCGCCAAAAACCTGGGAAGAGATCCCGGCGCTGGATAAAGAACTGAAAGCGAA
AGGTAAGAGCGCGCTGATGTTCAACCTGCAAGAACCGTACTTCACCTGGCCGCTGATTGCTGCTGACGGG
GGTTATGCGTTCAAGTATGAAAACGGCAAGTACGACATTAAAGACGTGGGCGTGGATAACGCTGGCGCGA
AAGCGGGTCTGACCTTCCTGGTTGACCTGATTAAAAACAAACACATGAATGCAGACACCGATTACTCCAT
CGCAGAAGCTGCCTTTAATAAAGGCGAAACAGCGATGACCATCAACGGCCCGTGGGCATGGTCCAACATC
GACACCAGCAAAGTGAATTATGGTGTAACGGTACTGCCGACCTTCAAGGGTCAACCATCCAAACCGTTCG
TTGGCGTGCTGAGCGCAGGTATTAACGCCGCCAGTCCGAACAAAGAGCTGGCAAAAGAGTTCCTCGAAAA
CTATCTGCTGACTGATGAAGGTCTGGAAGCGGTTAATAAAGACAAACCGCTGGGTGCCGTAGCGCTGAAG
TCTTACGAGGAAGAGTTGGCGAAAGATCCACGTATTGCCGCCACTATGGAAAACGCCCAGAAAGGTGAAA
TCATGCCGAACATCCCGCAGATGTCCGCTTTCTGGTATGCCGTGCGTACTGCGGTGATCAACGCCGCCAG
CGGTCGTCAGACTGTCGATGAAGCCCTGAAAGACGCGCAGACTAATTCGAGCTCGAACAACAACAACAAT
AACAATAACAACAACCTCGGGATCGAGGGAAGGATTTCAGAATTCGGATCCTCTAGAGTCGACCTGCAGG
CAAGCTTGGCACTGGCCGTCGTTTTACAACGTCGTGACTGGGAAAACCCTGGCGTTACCCAACTTAATCG
CCTTGCAGCACATCCCCCTTTCGCCAGCTGGCGTAATAGCGAAGAGGCCCGCACCGATCGCCCTTCCCAA
CAGTTGCGCAGCCTGAATGGCGAATGGCAGCTTGGCTGTTTTGGCGGATGAGATAAGATTTTCAGCCTGA
TACAGATTAAATCAGAACGCAGAAGCGGTCTGATAAAACAGAATTTGCCTGGCGGCAGTAGCGCGGTGGT
CCCACCTGACCCCATGCCGAACTCAGAAGTGAAACGCCGTAGCGCCGATGGTAGTGTGGGGTCTCCCCAT
GCGAGAGTAGGGAACTGCCAGGCATCAAATAAAACGAAAGGCTCAGTCGAAAGACTGGGCCTTTCGTTTT
ATCTGTTGTTTGTCGGTGAACGCTCTCCTGAGTAGGACAAATCCGCCGGGAGCGGATTTGAACGTTGCGA
AGCAACGGCCCGGAGGGTGGCGGGCAGGACGCCCGCCATAAACTGCCAGGCATCAAATTAAGCAGAAGGC
CATCCTGACGGATGGCCTTTTTGCGTTTCTACAAACTCTTTTGTTTATTTTTCTAAATACATTCAAATAT
GTATCCGCTCATGAGACAATAACCCTGATAAATGCTTCAATAATATTGAAAAAGGAAGAGTATGAGTATT
CAACATTTCCGTGTCGCCCTTATTCCCTTTTTTGCGGCATTTTGCCTTCCTGTTTTTGCTCACCCAGAAA
CGCTGGTGAAAGTAAAAGATGCTGAAGATCAGTTGGGTGCACGAGTGGGTTACATCGAACTGGATCTCAA
CAGCGGTAAGATCCTTGAGAGTTTTCGCCCCGAAGAACGTTTCCCAATGATGAGCACTTTTAAAGTTCTG
CTATGTGGCGCGGTATTATCCCGTGTTGACGCCGGGCAAGAGCAACTCGGTCGCCGCATACACTATTCTC
AGAATGACTTGGTTGAGTACTCACCAGTCACAGAAAAGCATCTTACGGATGGCATGACAGTAAGAGAATT
ATGCAGTGCTGCCATAACCATGAGTGATAACACTGCGGCCAACTTACTTCTGACAACGATCGGAGGACCG
AAGGAGCTAACCGCTTTTTTGCACAACATGGGGGATCATGTAACTCGCCTTGATCGTTGGGAACCGGAGC
TGAATGAAGCCATACCAAACGACGAGCGTGACACCACGATGCCTGTAGCAATGGCAACAACGTTGCGCAA
ACTATTAACTGGCGAACTACTTACTCTAGCTTCCCGGCAACAATTAATAGACTGGATGGAGGCGGATAAA
GTTGCAGGACCACTTCTGCGCTCGGCCCTTCCGGCTGGCTGGTTTATTGCTGATAAATCTGGAGCCGGTG
AGCGTGGGTCTCGCGGTATCATTGCAGCACTGGGGCCAGATGGTAAGCCCTCCCGTATCGTAGTTATCTA
CACGACGGGGAGTCAGGCAACTATGGATGAACGAAATAGACAGATCGCTGAGATAGGTGCCTCACTGATT
AAGCATTGGTAACTGTCAGACCAAGTTTACTCATATATACTTTAGATTGATT
[38 nt withheld, positions 4393-4430]
A
[37 nt withheld, positions 4432-4468]
ATTTTGTTAAAATTCGCGTTAAATTTTTGTTAAATCAGCTCATTTTTTAACCAATAGGCCGAAATCGGCA
AAATCCCTTATAAATCAAAAGAATAGACCGAGATAGGGT
[37 nt withheld, positions 4578-4614]
AAAGAACGTGGACTCCAACGTCAAAGG
[141 nt withheld, positions 4642-4782]
G
[125 nt withheld, positions 4784-4908]
AAAGGATCTAGGTGAAGATCCTTTTTGATAATCTCATGACCAAAATCCCTTAACGTGAGTTTTCGTTCCA
CTGAGCGTCAGACCCCGTAGAAAAGATCAAAGGATCTTCTTGAGATCCTTTTTTTCTGCGCGTAATCTGC
TGCTTGCAAACAAAAAAACCACCGCTACCAGCGGTGGTTTGTTTGCCGGATCAAGAGCTACCAACTCTTT
TTCCGAAGGTAACTGGCTTCAGCAGAGCGCAGATACCAAATACTGTCCTTCTAGTGTAGCCGTAGTTAGG
CCACCACTTCAAGAACTCTGTAGCACCGCCTACATACCTCGCTCTGCTAATCCTGTTACCAGTGGCTGCT
GCCAGTGGCGATAAGTCGTGTCTTACCGGGTTGGACTCAAGACGATAGTTACCGGATAAGGCGCAGCGGT
CGGGCTGAACGGGGGGTTCGTGCACACAGCCCAGCTTGGAGCGAACGACCTACACCGAACTGAGATACCT
ACAGCGTGAGCTATGAGAAAGCGCCACGCTTCCCGAAGGGAGAAAGGCGGACAGGTATCCGGTAAGCGGC
AGGGTCGGAACAGGAGAGCGCACGAGGGAGCTTCCAGGGGGAAACGCCTGGTATCTTTATAGTCCTGTCG
GGTTTCGCCACCTCTGACTTGAGCGTCGATTTTTGTGATGCTCGTCAGGGGGGCGGAGCCTATGGAAAAA
CGCCAGCAACGCGGCCTTTTTACGGTTCCTGGCCTTTTGCTGGCCTTTTGCTCACATGTTCTTTCCTGCG
TTATCCCCTGATTCTGTGGATAACCGTATTACCGCCTTTGAGTGAGCTGATACCGCTCGCCGCAGCCGAA
CGACCGAGCGCAGCGAGTCAGTGAGCGAGGAAGCGGAAGAGCGCCTGATGCGGTATTTTCTCCTTACGCA
TCTGTGCGGTATTTCACACCGCATATATGGTGCACTCTCAGTACAATCTGCTCTGATGCCGCATAGTTAA
GCCAGTATACACTCCGCTATCGCTACGTGACTGGGTCATGGCTGCGCCCCGACACCCGCCAACACCCGCT
GACGCGCCCTGACGGGCTTGTCTGCTCCCGGCATCCGCTTACAGACAAGCTGTGACCGTCTCCGGGAGCT
GCATGTGTCAGAGGTTTTCACCGTCATCACCGAAACGCGCGAGGCAGCTGCGGTAAAGCTCATCAGCGTG
GTCGTGCAGCGATTCACAGATGTCTGCCTGTTCATCCGCGTCCAGCTCGTTGAGTTTCTCCAGAAGCGTT
AATGTCTGGCTTCTGATAAAGCGGGCCATGTTAAGGGCGGTTTTTTCCTGTTTGGTCACTGATGCCTCCG
TGTAAGGGGGATTTCTGTTCATGGGGGTAATGATACCGATGAAACGAGAGAGGATGCTCACGATACGGGT
TACTGATGATGAACATGCCCGGTTACTGGAACGTTGTGAGGGTAAACAACTGGCGGTATGGATGCGGCGG
GACCAGAGAAAAATCACTCAGGGTCAATGCCAGCGCTTCGTTAATACAGATGTAGGTGTTCCACAGGGTA
GCCAGCAGCATCCTGCGATGCAGATCCGGAACATAATGGTGCAGGGCGCTGACTTCCGCGTTTCCAGACT
TTACGAAACACGGAAACCGAAGACCATTCATGTTGTTGCTCAGGTCGCAGACGTTTTGCAGCAGCAGTCG
CTTCACGTTCGCTCGCGTATCGGTGATTCATTCTGCTAACCAGTAAGGCAACCCCGCCAGCCTAGCCGGG
TCCTCAACGACAGGAGCACGATCATGCGCACCCGTGGCCAGGACCCAACGCTGCCCGAAATT
Features (pLannotate 1.2.2; 19 found; start..end, strand, type, name):
      3..80      +  promoter       lacIq promoter: lacI (mutant); In the lacIq allele, a single base change in the promoter boosts expression of the lacI gene about 10-fold.
     81..1163    +  CDS            lacI: lac repressor; lacI; The lac repressor binds to the lac operator to inhibit transcription in E. coli. This inhibition can be relieved by adding lactose or isopropyl-β-D-thiogalactopyranoside (IPTG).
   1176..1197    +  protein_bind   CAP binding site: CAP binding activates transcription in the presence of cAMP. E. coli catabolite activator protein
   1216..1233    +  promoter       tet promoter (fragment): E. coli promoter for tetracycline efflux protein gene
   1406..1434    +  promoter       tac promoter: strong E. coli promoter; hybrid between the trp and lac UV5 promoters
   1442..1458    +  protein_bind   lac operator: The lac repressor binds to the lac operator to inhibit transcription in E. coli. This inhibition can be relieved by adding lactose or isopropyl-β-D-thiogalactopyranoside (IPTG). lac repressor encoded by lacI
   1528..2703    +  CDS            MBP: maltose binding protein from E. coli; malE; This gene encodes a signal sequence that can direct MBP to the bacterial periplasm.
   2776..2802    +  misc_feature   MCS (fragment): pUC18/19 multiple cloning site
   2810..2964    +  CDS            lacZα (fragment): LacZα fragment of β-galactosidase; lacZ fragment
   3057..3172    +  ncRNA          5S rRNA: Accession: RF00001 - 5S ribosomal RNA
   3176..3262    +  terminator     rrnB T1 terminator: Escherichia coli rrnB; transcription terminator T1 from the E. coli rrnB gene
   3354..3381    +  terminator     rrnB T2 terminator: transcription terminator T2 from the E. coli rrnB gene
   3400..3491    +  promoter       AmpR promoter: bla
   3492..4352    +  CDS            AmpR: β-lactamase; bla; confers resistance to ampicillin, carbenicillin, and related antibiotics
   4394..4907    -  rep_origin     M13 ori (sequence partly withheld): M13 bacteriophage origin of replication; arrow indicates direction of (+) strand synthesis
   5018..5606    +  rep_origin     ori: high-copy-number ColE1/pMB1/pBR322/pUC origin of replication
   5792..5934    -  misc_feature   bom: basis of mobility region from pBR322
   6036..6227    -  CDS            rop: Rop protein, which maintains plasmids at low copy number; rop
   6244..6624    +  CDS            YPB1_ECOLX: Protein predicted: Swiss-Prot protein existence level 4. From Escherichia coli.
