[The description below was written by a language model from this plasmid's Addgene catalogue record and pLannotate feature annotations shown in this document.]
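Description:
pMAL-p2X is an empty bacterial expression backbone of 6,720 bp from a commercial supplier, designed for producing a protein of interest in E. coli as a fusion to the C-terminus of maltose-binding protein (MBP). It carries no insert. It is maintained under ampicillin selection through the bla (AmpR) gene and replicates from a ColE1/pMB1-type origin. The adjacent rop gene and pBR322 bom region are consistent with the low copy number stated in the record. An M13 phage origin is also present, which in principle permits production of single-stranded DNA with helper phage.

The expression cassette is driven by the strong hybrid tac promoter followed by a lac operator. A plasmid-borne lacI gene under the up-mutated lacIq promoter supplies abundant repressor, so transcription stays off until it is induced with IPTG, and this works in essentially any E. coli strain. The malE coding sequence in this "p" version retains its native signal sequence, which directs the fusion to the periplasm. That compartment can favour disulfide bond formation and is suited to secreted or otherwise periplasm-compatible proteins. Downstream of MBP lies a pUC-type polylinker fragment for restriction-enzyme cloning, fused in frame to a lacZα fragment, an arrangement normally used for blue/white screening of recombinants. The rrnB T1 and T2 terminators then end transcription. The annotation does not identify any protease cleavage site between MBP and the cloning site. MBP typically improves solubility and allows affinity purification of the fusion on amylose resin.
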