Addgene plasmid #75287: pMAL-p2X
Purpose: (Empty Backbone) Expresses proteins in the periplasm as fusions to maltose-binding protein
Depositing lab: Paul Riggs. Depositing organization: New England Biolabs. Publication: Mutations in maltose-binding protein that alter affinity and solubility properties. Walker IH, Hsieh PC, Riggs PD. Appl Microbiol Biotechnol. 2010 Sep;88(1):187-97. doi: 10.1007/s00253-010-2696-y. Epub 2010 Jun 10. PubMed 20535468.
Backbone
  Vector backbone: pMAL-p2X
  Backbone manufacturer: New England Biolabs
  Backbone size (bp): 6720
  Modifications to backbone: none
  Vector type: Bacterial Expression
  Promoter: tac
  Tag / fusion protein: maltose-binding protein (N terminal on backbone)
Growth in bacteria
  Bacterial resistance: Ampicillin, 100 μg/mL
  Growth temperature: 37°C
  Growth strain: DH5alpha
  Growth instructions: Any E. coli strain can be used for expression of fusion proteins; NEBExpress, BL21, or BL21(DE3) are good first choices
  Copy number: Low Copy
Gene/Insert
  Cloning method: Restriction Enzyme
  Sequencing primers: 5′ GGTCGTCAGACTGTCGATGAAGCC; 3′ CGCCAGGGTTTTCCCAGTCACGAC
Terms and licenses: Academic/Nonprofit Terms; Industry Terms
How to cite: pMAL-p2X was a gift from Paul Riggs (Addgene plasmid # 75287 ; http://n2t.net/addgene:75287 ; RRID:Addgene_75287)
