>Addgene plasmid #75287 | pMAL-p2X | addgene partial sequence | sequence record 153021 | pCR8_F1 5'-ttgatgcctggcagttccct-3'
CCACACTACCATCGGCGCTACGGCGTTTCACTTCTGAGTTCGGCATGGGGTCAGGTGGGACCACCGCGCT
ACTGCCGCCAGGCAAATTCTGTTTTATCAGACCGCTTCTGCGTTCTGATTTAATCTGTATCAGGCTGAAA
ATCTTATCTCATCCGCCAAAACAGCCAAGCTGCCATTCGCCATTCAGGCTGCGCAACTGTTGGGAAGGGC
GATCGGTGCGGGCCTCTTCGCTATTACGCCAGCTGGCGAAAGGGGGATGTGCTGCAAGGCGATTAAGTTG
GGTAACGCCAGGGTTTTCCCAGTCACGACGTTGTAAAACGACGGCCAGTGCCAAGCTTGCCTGCAGGTCG
ACTCTAGAGGATCCGAATTCTGAAATCCTTCCCTCGATCCCGAGGTTGTTGTTATTGTTATTGTTGTTGT
TGTTCGAGCTCGAATTAGTCTGCGCGTCTTTCAGGGCTTCATCGACAGTCTGACGACCGCTGGCGGCGTT
GATCACCGCAGTACGCACGGCATACCAGAAAGCGGACATCTGCGGGATGTTCGGCATGATTTCACCTTTC
TGGGCGTTTTCCATAGTGGCGGCAATACGTGGATCTTTCGCCAACTCTTCCTCGTAAGACTTCAGCGCTA
CGGCACCCAGCGGTTTGTCTTTATTAACCGCTTCCAGACCTTCATCAGTCAGCAGATAGTTTTCGAGGAA
CTCTTTTGCCAGCTCTTTGTTCGGACTGGCGGCGTTAATACCTGCGCTCAGCACGCCAACGAACGGTTTG
GATGGTTGACCCTTGAAGGTCGGCAGTACCGTTACACCATAATTCACTTTGCTGGTGTCGATGTTGGACC
ATGCCCACGGGCCGTTGATGGTCATCGCTGTTTCGCCTTTATTAAAGGCAGCTTCTGCGATGGAGTAATC
GGTGTCTGCATTCATGTGTTTGTTTTTAATCAGGTCAACCAGGAAGGTCAGACCCGCTTTCGCGCCAGCG
TTATCCACGCCCACGTCTTTAATGTCGTACTTGCCGTTTTCATACTTGAACGCATAACCCC
