>Addgene plasmid #75287 | pMAL-p2X | addgene partial sequence | sequence record 153022 | pBEST-R 5'-TCTCATGTTTGACAGCTTATC-3'
GGTGCACCAATGCTTCTGGCGTCAGGCAGCCATCGGAAGCTGTGGTATGGCTGTGCAGGTCGTAAATCAC
TGCATAATTCGTGTCGCTCAAGGCGCACTCCCGTTCTGGATAATGTTTTTTGCGCCGACATCATAACGGT
TCTGGCAAATATTCTGAAATGAGCTGTTGACAATTAATCATCGGCTCGTATAATGTGTGGAATTGTGAGC
GGATAACAATTTCACACAGGAAACAGCCAGTCCGTTTAGGTGTTTTCACGAGCACTTCACCAACAAGGAC
CATAGCATATGAAAATAAAAACAGGTGCACGCATCCTCGCATTATCCGCATTAACGACGATGATGTTTTC
CGCCTCGGCTCTCGCCAAAATCGAAGAAGGTAAACTGGTAATCTGGATTAACGGCGATAAAGGCTATAAC
GGTCTCGCTGAAGTCGGTAAGAAATTCGAGAAAGATACCGGAATTAAAGTCACCGTTGAGCATCCGGATA
AACTGGAAGAGAAATTCCCACAGGTTGCGGCAACTGGCGATGGCCCTGACATTATCTTCTGGGCACACGA
CCGCTTTGGTGGCTACGCTCAATCTGGCCTGTTGGCTGAAATCACCCCGGACAAAGCGTTCCAGGACAAG
CTGTATCCGTTTACCTGGGATGCCGTACGTTACAACGGCAAGCTGATTGCTTACCCGATCGCTGTTGAAG
CGTTATCGCTGATTTATAACAAAGATCTGCTGCCGAACCCGCCAAAAACCTGGGAAGAGATCCCGGCGCT
GGATAAAGAACTGAAAGCGAAAGGTAAGAGCGCGCTGATGTTCAACCTGCAAGAACCGTACTTCACCTGG
CCGCTGATTGCTGCTGACGGGGGTTATGCGTTCAAGTATGAAAACGGCAAGTACGACATTAAAGACGTGG
GCGTGGATAACGCTGGCGCGAAAGCGGGTCTGACCTTCCTGGTTGACCTGATTAAAAACAAACACATGAA
TGCAGACACCGATTACTCCATCGCAGAAGCTGCCTTTAATAAAGGCGAAACAGCGATGACCATCAACGG
